>Addgene plasmid #169234 | pEXP5-NT/6xHis mCherry F30 Broccoli | addgene full sequence | sequence record 338672 | Addgene NGS Result
CGATCCCGCGAAATTAATACGACTCACTATAGGGAGACCACAACGGTTTCCCTCTAGAAATAATTTTGTT
TAACTTTAAGAAGGAGATATACCATGTCTGGTTCTCATCATCATCATCATCATGGTAGCAGCGGCGAAAA
CCTGTATTTTCAGTCCATGGTGAGCAAGGGCGAGGAGGATAACATGGCCATCATCAAGGAGTTCATGCGC
TTCAAGGTGCACATGGAGGGCTCCGTGAACGGCCACGAGTTCGAGATCGAGGGCGAGGGCGAGGGCCGCC
CCTACGAGGGCACCCAGACCGCCAAGCTGAAGGTGACCAAGGGTGGCCCCCTGCCCTTCGCCTGGGACAT
CCTGTCCCCTCAGTTCATGTACGGCTCCAAGGCCTACGTGAAGCACCCCGCCGACATCCCCGACTACTTG
AAGCTGTCCTTCCCCGAGGGCTTCAAGTGGGAGCGCGTGATGAACTTCGAGGACGGCGGCGTGGTGACCG
TGACCCAGGACTCCTCCCTGCAGGACGGCGAGTTCATCTACAAGGTGAAGCTGCGCGGCACCAACTTCCC
CTCCGACGGCCCCGTAATGCAGAAGAAGACCATGGGCTGGGAGGCCTCCTCCGAGCGGATGTACCCCGAG
GACGGCGCCCTGAAGGGCGAGATCAAGCAGAGGCTGAAGCTGAAGGACGGCGGCCACTACGACGCTGAGG
TCAAGACCACCTACAAGGCCAAGAAGCCCGTGCAGCTGCCCGGCGCCTACAACGTCAACATCAAGTTGGA
CATCACCTCCCACAACGAGGACTACACCATCGTGGAACAGTACGAACGCGCCGAGGGCCGCCACTCCACC
GGCGGCATGGACGAGCTGTACAAGGGCAGCTAAAGGGTGATCCGGTTGCCATGTGTATGTGGGAGACGGT
CGGGTCCAGATATTCGTATCTGTCGAGTAGAGTGTGGGCTCCCACATACTCTGATGATCCTTCGGGATCA
TTCATGGCAACTGCTAACAAAGCCCGAAAGGAAGCTGAGTTGGCTGCTGCCACCGCTGAGCAATAACTAG
CATAACCCCTTGGGGCCTCTAAACGGGTCTTGAGGGGTTTTTTGCTGAAAGGAGGAACTATATCCGGATA
ATTCTTGAAGACGAAAGGGCCTCGTGATACGCCTATTTTTATAGGTTAATGTCATGATAATAATGGTTTC
TTAGACGTCAGGTGGCACTTTTCGGGGAAATGTGCGCGGAACCCCTATTTGTTTATTTTTCTAAATACAT
TCAAATATGTATCCGCTCATGAGACAATAACCCTGATAAATGCTTCAATAATATTGAAAAAGGAAGAGTA
TGAGTATTCAACATTTCCGTGTCGCCCTTATTCCCTTTTTTGCGGCATTTTGCCTTCCTGTTTTTGCTCA
CCCAGAAACGCTGGTGAAAGTAAAAGATGCTGAAGATCAGTTGGGTGCACGAGTGGGTTACATCGAACTG
GATCTCAACAGCGGTAAGATCCTTGAGAGTTTTCGCCCCGAAGAACGTTTTCCAATGATGAGCACTTTTA
AAGTTCTGCTATGTGGCGCGGTATTATCCCGTGTTGACGCCGGGCAAGAGCAACTCGGTCGCCGCATACA
CTATTCTCAGAATGACTTGGTTGAGTACTCACCAGTCACAGAAAAGCATCTTACGGATGGCATGACAGTA
AGAGAATTATGCAGTGCTGCCATAACCATGAGTGATAACACTGCGGCCAACTTACTTCTGACAACGATCG
GAGGACCGAAGGAGCTAACCGCTTTTTTGCACAACATGGGGGATCATGTAACTCGCCTTGATCGTTGGGA
ACCGGAGCTGAATGAAGCCATACCAAACGACGAGCGTGACACCACGATGCCTGTAGCAATGGCAACAACG
TTGCGCAAACTATTAACTGGCGAACTACTTACTCTAGCTTCCCGGCAACAATTAATAGACTGGATGGAGG
CGGATAAAGTTGCAGGACCACTTCTGCGCTCGGCCCTTCCGGCTGGCTGGTTTATTGCTGATAAATCTGG
AGCCGGTGAGCGTGGGTCTCGCGGTATCATTGCAGCACTGGGGCCAGATGGTAAGCCCTCCCGTATCGTA
GTTATCTACACGACGGGGAGTCAGGCAACTATGGATGAACGAAATAGACAGATCGCTGAGATAGGTGCCT
CACTGATTAAGCATTGGTAACTGTCAGACCAAGTTTACTCATATATACTTTAGATTGATTTAAAACTTCA
TTTTTAATTTAAAAGGATCTAGGTGAAGATCCTTTTTGATAATCTCATGACCAAAATCCCTTAACGTGAG
TTTTCGTTCCACTGAGCGTCAGACCCCGTAGAAAAGATCAAAGGATCTTCTTGAGATCCTTTTTTTCTGC
GCGTAATCTGCTGCTTGCAAACAAAAAAACCACCGCTACCAGCGGTGGTTTGTTTGCCGGATCAAGAGCT
ACCAACTCTTTTTCCGAAGGTAACTGGCTTCAGCAGAGCGCAGATACCAAATACTGTTCTTCTAGTGTAG
CCGTAGTTAGGCCACCACTTCAAGAACTCTGTAGCACCGCCTACATACCTCGCTCTGCTAATCCTGTTAC
CAGTGGCTGCTGCCAGTGGCGATAAGTCGTGTCTTACCGGGTTGGACTCAAGACGATAGTTACCGGATAA
GGCGCAGCGGTCGGGCTGAACGGGGGGTTCGTGCACACAGCCCAGCTTGGAGCGAACGACCTACACCGAA
CTGAGATACCTACAGCGTGAGCTATGAGAAAGCGCCACGCTTCCCGAAGGGAGAAAGGCGGACAGGTATC
CGGTAAGCGGCAGGGTCGGAACAGGAGAGCGCACGAGGGAGCTTCCAGGGGGAAACGCCTGGTATCTTTA
TAGTCCTGTCGGGTTTCGCCACCTCTGACTTGAGCGTCGATTTTTGTGATGCTCGTCAGGGGGGCGGAGC
CTATGGAAAAACGCCAGCAACGCGGCCTTTTTACGGTTCCTGGCCTTTTGCTGGCCTTTTGCTCACATGT
TCTTTCCTGCGTTATCCCCTGATTCTGTGGATAACCGTATTACCGCCTTTGAGTGAGCTGATACCGCTCG
CCGCAGCCGAACGACCGAGCGCAGCGAGTCAGTGAGCGAGGAAGCGGAAGAGCGCCTGATGCGGTATTTT
CTCCTTACGCATCTGTGCGGTATTTCACACCGCAATGGTGCACTCTCAGTACAATCTGCTCTGATGCCGC
ATAGTTAAGCCAGTATACACTCCGCTATCGCTACGCTTCGTTAATACAGATGTAGGTGTTCCACAGGGTA
GCCAGCAGCATCCTGCGATGCAGATCCGGAACATAATGGTGCAGGGCGCTGACTTCCGCGTTTCCAGACT
TTACGAAACACGGAAACCGAAGACCATTCATGTTGTTGCTCAGGTCGCAGACGTTTTGCAGCAGCAGTCG
CTTCACGTTCGCTCGCGTATCGGTGATTCATTCTGCTAACCAGTAAGGCAACCCCGCCAGCCTAGCCGGG
TCCTCAACGACAGGAGCACGATCATGCGCACCCGTGGCCAGGACCCAACGCTGCCCGAGATCT
Features (pLannotate 1.2.2; 12 found; start..end, strand, type, name):
     15..33      +  promoter       T7 promoter: promoter for bacteriophage T7 RNA polymerase
     65..87      +  RBS            RBS: efficient ribosome binding site from bacteriophage T7 gene 10 (Olins and Rangwala, 1989)
    106..126     +  CDS            capTEV™ (fragment): composite tag for in vivo biotinylation, TEV protease cleavage, and 6xHis tagging
    136..156     +  CDS            TEV site: tobacco etch virus (TEV) protease recognition and cleavage site
    157..864     +  CDS            mCherry: mCherry is a basic (constitutively fluorescent) red fluorescent protein published in 2004, derived from Discosoma sp.. It is reported to be a very rapidly-maturing monomer with low acid sensitivity.
    991..1039    +  CDS            SET1 (fragment): solubility-enhancement tag derived from T7 phage gene 10B
   1047..1094    +  terminator     T7 terminator: transcription terminator for bacteriophage T7 RNA polymerase
   1225..1329    +  promoter       AmpR promoter: bla
   1330..2190    +  CDS            AmpR: β-lactamase; bla; confers resistance to ampicillin, carbenicillin, and related antibiotics
   2361..2949    +  rep_origin     ori: high-copy-number ColE1/pMB1/pBR322/pUC origin of replication
   3135..3255    -  misc_feature   bom (fragment): basis of mobility region from pBR322
   3254..3433    -  CDS            YPB2_ECOLX (fragment): Protein predicted: Swiss-Prot protein existence level 4. From Escherichia coli.
