[The description below was written by a language model from this plasmid's Addgene catalogue record and pLannotate feature annotations shown in this document.]
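Description:
pEXP5-NT/6xHis mCherry F30 Broccoli is a small (about 3.6 kb) bacterial and cell-free expression plasmid built on the Invitrogen pEXP5-NT backbone. It is propagated in E. coli at high copy through a ColE1/pUC-type origin and selected with ampicillin via the β-lactamase gene under its own promoter. A fragment of the pBR322 bom region and a short predicted E. coli ORF fragment are also annotated, most likely as backbone remnants.

The expression cassette is driven by a T7 promoter followed by the efficient T7 gene 10 ribosome binding site, so transcription depends on T7 RNA polymerase. With no operator annotated, it is described as constitutive. The open reading frame begins with an N-terminal 6xHis tag (picked up by the annotation as a fragment of a composite His-containing tag) and a TEV protease cleavage site, fused directly to mCherry, the rapidly maturing monomeric red fluorescent protein derived from Discosoma sp. According to the catalogue fields, the insert also includes the Broccoli RNA aptamer embedded in the F30 scaffold. This element is not annotated in the feature table. It presumably lies in the unannotated stretch between the end of the mCherry coding sequence and the T7 terminator, so it would be transcribed as part of the same mRNA. A short match to a T7 gene 10B-derived tag just upstream of the terminator is probably backbone sequence rather than a functional fusion.

The design provides a dual readout of gene expression. Broccoli fluoresces when bound to the dye DFHBI and reports mRNA level, while mCherry fluorescence reports protein level. The depositors used the plasmid to monitor transcription and translation dynamics, with the associated work addressing cell-free gene expression in synthetic cell populations.
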