Addgene plasmid #169234: pEXP5-NT/6xHis mCherry F30 Broccoli
Purpose: Constitutive T7 RNAP-mediated expression of 6xHis-mCherry with Broccoli RNA aptamer.
Depositing lab: Dora Tang. Depositing organization: Max Planck Institute of Molecular Cell Biology and Genetics. Publication: Cell-Free Gene Expression Dynamics in Synthetic Cell Populations. Gonzales DT, Yandrapalli N, Robinson T, Zechner C, Tang TD. ACS Synth Biol. 2022 Jan 21;11(1):205-215. doi: 10.1021/acssynbio.1c00376. Epub 2022 Jan 4. PubMed 35057626.
Backbone
  Vector backbone: pEXP5-NT
  Backbone manufacturer: Invitrogen
  Backbone size w/o insert (bp): 2665
  Total vector size (bp): 3562
  Modifications to backbone: None
  Vector type: Bacterial Expression
Growth in bacteria
  Bacterial resistance: Ampicillin, 100 μg/mL
  Growth temperature: 37°C
  Growth strain: DH5alpha
  Copy number: High Copy
Gene/Insert
  Gene/Insert name: 6xHis mCherry F30-Broccoli
  Species: Synthetic; Discosoma sp.
  Insert size (bp): 897
  Promoter: T7 promoter
  Cloning method: Gibson Cloning
  Sequencing primers: 5′ None; 3′ GGTTATTGTCTCATGAGCG
Terms and licenses: Academic/Nonprofit Terms; Industry Terms: Not Available to Industry
Depositor comments: Plasmid used for monitoring transcription and translation dynamics. Broccoli aptamer provides a fluorescent signal with DFHBI for mRNA level and mCherry provides fluorescent signal for protein level. Design and sequence of the Broccoli aptamer is from Filonov et al. (2015, doi: 10.1016/j.chembiol.2015.04.018).
How to cite: pEXP5-NT/6xHis mCherry F30 Broccoli was a gift from Dora Tang (Addgene plasmid # 169234 ; http://n2t.net/addgene:169234 ; RRID:Addgene_169234)
