>Addgene plasmid #169234 | pEXP5-NT/6xHis mCherry F30 Broccoli | depositor partial sequence | sequence record 334436 | Sequenced F30-Broccoli aptamer section (814-1151bp)
CGCCACTCCACCGGCGGCATGGACGAGCTGTACAAGGGCAGCTAAAGGGTGATCCGGTTGCCATGTGTAT
GTGGGAGACGGTCGGGTCCAGATATTCGTATCTGTCGAGTAGAGTGTGGGCTCCCACATACTCTGATGAT
CCTTCGGGATCATTCATGGCAACTGCTAACAAAGCCCGAAAGGAAGCTGAGTTGGCTGCTGCCACCGCTG
AGCAATAACTAGCATAACCCCTTGGGGCCTCTAAACGGGTCTTGAGGGGTTTTTTGCTGAAAGGAGGAAC
TATATCCGGATAATTCTTGAAGACGAAAGGGCCTCGTGATACGCCTATTTTTATAGGT
